>Addgene plasmid #124066 | pProEx-Htb-cytATL2(R323Q)-6Gly-sfGFP | addgene full sequence | sequence record 243787 | Addgene NGS Result
TTGAGATCCTTTTTTTCTGCGCGTAATCTGCTGCTTGCAAACAAAAAAACCACCGCTACCAGCGGTGGTT
TGTTTGCCGGATCAAGAGCTACCAACTCTTTTTCCGAAGGTAACTGGCTTCAGCAGAGCGCAGATACCAA
ATACTGTCCTTCTAGTGTAGCCGTAGTTAGGCCACCACTTCAAGAACTCTGTAGCACCGCCTACATACCT
CGCTCTGCTAATCCTGTTACCAGTGGCTGCTGCCAGTGGCGATAAGTCGTGTCTTACCGGGTTGGACTCA
AGACGATAGTTACCGGATAAGGCGCAGCGGTCGGGCTGAACGGGGGGTTCGTGCACACAGCCCAGCTTGG
AGCGAACGACCTACACCGAACTGAGATACCTACAGCGTGAGCTATGAGAAAGCGCCACGCTTCCCGAAGG
GAGAAAGGCGGACAGGTATCCGGTAAGCGGCAGGGTCGGAACAGGAGAGCGCACGAGGGAGCTTCCAGGG
GGAAACGCCTGGTATCTTTATAGTCCTGTCGGGTTTCGCCACCTCTGACTTGAGCGTCGATTTTTGTGAT
GCTCGTCAGGGGGGCGGAGCCTATGGAAAAACGCCAGCAACGCGGCCTTTTTACGGTTCCTGGCCTTTTG
CTGGCCTTTTGCTCACATGTTCTTTCCTGCGTTATCCCCTGATTCTGTGGATAACCGTATTACCGCCTTT
GAGTGAGCTGATACCGCTCGCCGCAGCCGAACGACCGAGCGCAGCGAGTCAGTGAGCGAGGAAGCGGAAG
AGCGCCTGATGCGGTATTTTCTCCTTACGCATCTGTGCGGTATTTCACACCGCATAATTTTGTTAAAATT
CGCGTTAAATTTTTGTTAAATCAGCTCATTTTTTAACCAATAGGCCGAAATCGGCAAAATCCCTTATAAA
TCAAAAGAATAGACCGAGATAGGGT
[37 nt withheld, positions 936-972]
AAAGAACGTGGACTCCAACGTCAAAGG
[49 nt withheld, positions 1000-1048]
T
[91 nt withheld, positions 1050-1140]
G
[124 nt withheld, positions 1142-1265]
CCCATTCGCCATTCAGGCTGCTATGGTGCACTCTCAGTACAATCTGCTCTGATGCCGCATAGTTAAGCCA
GTACCAGTCACGTAGCGATATCGCTACGTGACTGGTACACTCCGCTATCGCTACGTGACTGGGTCATGGC
TGCGCCCCGACACCCGCCAACACCCGCTGACGCGCCCTGACGGGCTTGTCTGCTCCCGGCATCCGCTTAC
AGACAAGCTGTGACCGTCTCCGGGAGCTGCATGTGTCAGAGGTTTTCACCGTCATCACCGAAACGCGCGA
GGCAGCAGATCAATTCGCGCGCGAAGGCGAAGCGGCATGCATTTACGTTGACACCATCGAATGGTGCAAA
ACCTTTCGCGGTATGGCATGATAGCGCCCGGAAGAGAGTCAATTCAGGGTGGTGAATGTGAAACCAGTAA
CGTTATACGATGTCGCAGAGTATGCCGGTGTCTCTTATCAGACCGTTTCCCGCGTGGTGAACCAGGCCAG
CCACGTTTCTGCGAAAACGCGGGAAAAAGTGGAAGCGGCGATGGCGGAGCTGAATTACATTCCCAACCGC
GTGGCACAACAACTGGCGGGCAAACAGTCGTTGCTGATTGGCGTTGCCACCTCCAGTCTGGCCCTGCACG
CGCCGTCGCAAATTGTCGCGGCGATTAAATCTCGCGCCGATCAACTGGGTGCCAGCGTGGTGGTGTCGAT
GGTAGAACGAAGCGGCGTCGAAGCCTGTAAAGCGGCGGTGCACAATCTTCTCGCGCAACGCGTCAGTGGG
CTGATCATTAACTATCCGCTGGATGACCAGGATGCCATTGCTGTGGAAGCTGCCTGCACTAATGTTCCGG
CGTTATTTCTTGATGTCTCTGACCAGACACCCATCAACAGTATTATTTTCTCCCATGAAGACGGTACGCG
ACTGGGCGTGGAGCATCTGGTCGCATTGGGTCACCAGCAAATCGCGCTGTTAGCGGGCCCATTAAGTTCT
GTCTCGGCGCGTCTGCGTCTGGCTGGCTGGCATAAATATCTCACTCGCAATCAAATTCAGCCGATAGCGG
AACGGGAAGGCGACTGGAGTGCCATGTCCGGTTTTCAACAAACCATGCAAATGCTGAATGAGGGCATCGT
TCCCACTGCGATGCTGGTTGCCAACGATCAGATGGCGCTGGGCGCAATGCGCGCCATTACCGAGTCCGGG
CTGCGCGTTGGTGCGGATATCTCGGTAGTGGGATACGACGATACCGAAGACAGCTCATGTTATATCCCGC
CGTTAACCACCATCAAACAGGATTTTCGCCTGCTGGGGCAAACCAGCGTGGACCGCTTGCTGCAACTCTC
TCAGGGCCAGGCGGTGAAGGGCAATCAGCTGTTGCCCGTCTCACTGGTGAAAAGAAAAACCACCCTGGCA
CCCAATACGCAAACCGCCTCTCCCCGCGCGTTGGCCGATTCATTAATGCAGCTGGCACGACAGGTTTCCC
GACTGGAAAGCGGGCAGTGAGCGCAACGCAATTAATGTAAGTTAGCGCGAATTGATCTGGTTTGACAGCT
TATCATCGACTGCACGGTGCACCAATGCTTCTGGCGTCAGGCAGCCATCGGAAGCTGTGGTATGGCTGTG
CAGGTCGTAAATCACTGCATAATTCGTGTCGCTCAAGGCGCACTCCCGTTCTGGATAATGTTTTTTGCGC
CGACATCATAACGGTTCTGGCAAATATTCTGAAATGAGCTGTTGACAATTAATCATCCGGTCCGTATAAT
CTGTGGAATTGTGAGCGGATAACAATTTCACACAGGAAACAGACCATGTCGTACTACCATCACCATCACC
ATCACGATTACGATATCCCAACGACCGAAAACCTGTATTTTCAGGGCGCCATGGGATCCGCCGAAGGCGG
TAGCCTGCGTAACCGCACCCGTTTCGGCAGTCGCAGCAACGAAGCAATGAATCATGTTGATTATCCGGAT
GAAAACTTTGTGGAAGAAATTCAGCTGAATAGTGATACCGAAGTTATGGAAAAACCGCGCCCGATTCAGA
TCGTGCTGGCACATGAAGATGATCACAACTTCGAACTGGATGAAACGGCGCTGGAAAGCATTCTGATGCA
GGATCACATCCGTGATCTGAATGTGGTTGTGCTGAGCGTGGCCGGTGCATTTCGCAAAGGCAAATCTTTT
CTGCTGGATTTCATGCTGCGTTTTATGTACAGCCAGAGCAGCAGCTGGATTGGCGGTAATTATGAACCGC
TGACCGGTTTCACGTGGCGCGGCGGTTGCGAACGTGAAACCACGGGCATTCAGATCTGGAGTGAAGTTTT
TGTTGTGGAAAAACCGGATGGTAGCAAAGTTGCGGTGATTCTGATGGATACCCAGGGCGCCTTCGATTCT
CAGAGTACCATCAAAGATTGTGCAACGGTGTTTGCGCTGTCTACCATGACCAGCAGCGTTCAGGTGTACA
ACCTGAGTCAGAATATTCAGGAAGATGATCTGCAGCATCTGCAGCTGTTCACCGAATACGGTCGCCTGGC
GATGGAAGAAATTTATAAAAAACCGTTCCAGACGCTGATGTTTCTGATCCAGGATTGGTCTTATCCGTAC
GAACATAGTTATGGCCTGGAAGGCGGTAACAAATTTCTGGAAAAACGCCTGCAGGTTAAACAGAACCAGC
ACGAAGAACTGCAGAATGTGCGTAAACATATTCACTCTTGCTTCACCAACATCGGTTGTTTTCTGCTGCC
GCATCCGGGCCTGAAAGTTGCCACGAATCCGTATTTCGATGGTCGCCTGGTGGAAATCGATGATGAATTT
AAAAAAGAACTGCGTGAACTGGTTCCGCTGCTGCTGGCACCGGAAAATCTGGTTGAAAAAGAAATCAGCG
GTTCTAAAGTGACCTGCCGCGATCTGCTGGAATACTTCAAAGCGTACATCAAAATCTACCAGGGCGAAGA
ACTGCCGCACCCGAAAAGCATGCTGCAGGCGACCGCCGAAGCAAACAATATGGCGGCCGTTGCGGGCGCC
AAAGATACGTACAGTCGTAGCATGGAACAAGTGTGTGGCGGTGATAAACCGTATATTGCGCCGAGCGATC
TGGAACGCAAACATCTGGATCTGAAAGAAACCTGCATCAAACAGTTCCGTTCTGTGAAGAAAATGGGCGG
TGAAGAATTTTGTCGTCGCTACCAGGAACAGCTGGAAGCCGAAATTGAAGAAACCTATGCAAACTTCCTG
AAACACAACGATGGTAAAAACATCTTTTACGCAGCACGTACCGGCGGCGGCGGCGGCGGCAGCAAAGGAG
AAGAACTTTTCACTGGAGTTGTCCCAATTCTTGTTGAATTAGATGGTGATGTTAATGGGCACAAATTTTC
TGTCCGTGGAGAGGGTGAAGGTGATGCTACAAACGGAAAACTCACCCTTAAATTTATTTGCACTACTGGA
AAACTACCTGTTCCATGGCCAACACTTGTCACTACTTTAACTTATGGTGTTCAATGCTTTTCCCGTTATC
CGGATCATATGAAACGGCATGACTTTTTCAAGAGTGCCATGCCCGAAGGTTATGTACAGGAACGCACTAT
ATCTTTCAAAGATGACGGGACCTACAAGACGCGTGCTGAAGTCAAGTTTGAAGGTGATACCCTTGTTAAT
CGTATCGAGTTAAAAGGTATTGATTTTAAAGAAGATGGAAACATTCTCGGACACAAACTCGAGTACAACT
TTAACTCACACAATGTATACATCACGGCAGACAAACAAAAGAATGGAATCAAAGCTAACTTCAAAATTCG
CCACAACGTTGAAGATGGTTCCGTTCAACTAGCAGACCATTATCAACAAAATACTCCAATTGGCGATGGC
CCTGTCCTTTTACCAGACAACCATTACCTGTCGACACAATCTGTCCTTTCGAAAGATCCCAACGAAAAGC
GTGACCACATGGTCCTTCTTGAGTTTGTAACTGCTGCTGGGATTACACATGGCATGGATGAGCTCTACAA
ATAAGCGGCCGCTTTCGAATCTAGAGCCTGCAGTCTCGAGGCATGCGGTACCAAGCTTGGCTGTTTTGGC
GGATGAGAGAAGATTTTCAGCCTGATACAGATTAAATCAGAACGCAGAAGCGGTCTGATAAAACAGAATT
TGCCTGGCGGCAGTAGCGCGGTGGTCCCACCTGACCCCATGCCGAACTCAGAAGTGAAACGCCGTAGCGC
CGATGGTAGTGTGGGGTCTCCCCATGCGAGAGTAGGGAACTGCCAGGCATCAAATAAAACGAAAGGCTCA
GTCGAAAGACTGGGCCTTTCGTTTTATCTGTTGTTTGTCGGTGAACGCTCTCCTGAGTAGGACAAATCCG
CCGGGAGCGGATTTGAACGTTGCGAAGCAACGGCCCGGAGGGTGGCGGGCAGGACGCCCGCCATAAACTG
CCAGGCATCAAATTAAGCAGAAGGCCATCCTGACGGATGGCCTTTTTGCGTTTCTACAAACTCTTTTGTT
TATTTTTCTAAATACATTCAAATATGTATCCGCTCATGAGACAATAACCCTGATAAATGCTTCAATAATA
TTGAAAAAGGAAGAGTATGAGTATTCAACATTTCCGTGTCGCCCTTATTCCCTTTTTTGCGGCATTTTGC
CTTCCTGTTTTTGCTCACCCAGAAACGCTGGTGAAAGTAAAAGATGCTGAAGATCAGTTGGGTGCACGAG
TGGGTTACATCGAACTGGATCTCAACAGCGGTAAGATCCTTGAGAGTTTTCGCCCCGAAGAACGTTTTCC
AATGATGAGCACTTTTAAAGTTCTGCTATGTGGCGCGGTATTATCCCGTGTTGACGCCGGGCAAGAGCAA
CTCGGTCGCCGCATACACTATTCTCAGAATGACTTGGTTGAGTACTCACCAGTCACAGAAAAGCATCTTA
CGGATGGCATGACAGTAAGAGAATTATGCAGTGCTGCCATAACCATGAGTGATAACACTGCGGCCAACTT
ACTTCTGACAACGATCGGAGGACCGAAGGAGCTAACCGCTTTTTTGCACAACATGGGGGATCATGTAACT
CGCCTTGATCGTTGGGAACCGGAGCTGAATGAAGCCATACCAAACGACGAGCGTGACACCACGATGCCTG
TAGCAATGGCAACAACGTTGCGCAAACTATTAACTGGCGAACTACTTACTCTAGCTTCCCGGCAACAATT
AATAGACTGGATGGAGGCGGATAAAGTTGCAGGACCACTTCTGCGCTCGGCCCTTCCGGCTGGCTGGTTT
ATTGCTGATAAATCTGGAGCCGGTGAGCGTGGGTCTCGCGGTATCATTGCAGCACTGGGGCCAGATGGTA
AGCCCTCCCGTATCGTAGTTATCTACACGACGGGGAGTCAGGCAACTATGGATGAACGAAATAGACAGAT
CGCTGAGATAGGTGCCTCACTGATTAAGCATTGGTAACTGTCAGACCAAGTTTACTCATATATACTTTAG
ATTGATTTAAAACTTCATTTTTAATTTAAAAGGATCTAGGTGAAGATCCTTTTTGATAATCTCATGACCA
AAATCCCTTAACGTGAGTTTTCGTTCCACTGAGCGTCAGACCCCGTAGAAAAGATCAAAGGATCTTC
Features (pLannotate 1.2.2; 24 found; start..end, strand, type, name):
      1..589     +  rep_origin     ori: high-copy-number ColE1/pMB1/pBR322/pUC origin of replication
    775..826     -  misc_feature   bom (fragment): basis of mobility region from pBR322
    837..1265    -  rep_origin     f1 ori (sequence partly withheld): f1 bacteriophage origin of replication; arrow indicates direction of (+) strand synthesis
   1270..1286    -  CDS            lacZα (fragment): LacZα fragment of β-galactosidase; lacZ fragment
   1287..1338    -  misc_feature   bom (fragment): basis of mobility region from pBR322
   1339..1355    +  misc_feature   bom (fragment): basis of mobility region from pBR322
   1371..1409    -  misc_feature   bom (fragment): basis of mobility region from pBR322
   1511..1551    -  CDS            rop (fragment): Rop protein, which maintains plasmids at low copy number; rop
   1595..1672    +  promoter       lacIq promoter: lacI (mutant); In the lacIq allele, a single base change in the promoter boosts expression of the lacI gene about 10-fold.
   1673..2755    +  CDS            lacI: lac repressor; lacI; The lac repressor binds to the lac operator to inhibit transcription in E. coli. This inhibition can be relieved by adding lactose or isopropyl-β-D-thiogalactopyranoside (IPTG).
   2797..2814    +  promoter       tet promoter (fragment): E. coli promoter for tetracycline efflux protein gene
   2810..2911    -  CDS            yciV (fragment): RNAAM_ECOLI - Also known as trpH From Escherichia coli (strain K12).
   2986..3002    +  promoter       EM7 promoter (fragment): synthetic bacterial promoter&nbsp
   3024..3040    +  protein_bind   lac operator: The lac repressor binds to the lac operator to inhibit transcription in E. coli. This inhibition can be relieved by adding lactose or isopropyl-β-D-thiogalactopyranoside (IPTG). lac repressor encoded by lacI
   3071..3090    +  CDS            8xHis (fragment): 8xHis affinity tag
   3112..3132    +  CDS            TEV site: tobacco etch virus (TEV) protease recognition and cleavage site
   3160..4527    +  CDS            Atl2 (fragment): ATLA2_MOUSE - Also known as Arl6ip2. Experimental evidence at protein level: Swiss-Prot protein existence level 1. GTPase tethering membranes through formation of trans- homooligomers and mediating homotypic fusion of endoplasmic reticulum membranes. Functions in endoplasmic reticulum tubular network biogenesis. From Mus musculus (Mouse).
   4528..4545    +  promoter       chicken β-actin promoter (fragment): contains a 21-bp deletion relative to the standard chicken β-actin promoter
   4546..5256    +  CDS            Superfolder GFP: Superfolder GFP is a basic (constitutively fluorescent) green fluorescent protein published in 2005, derived from Aequorea victoria. It is reported to be a very rapidly-maturing weak dimer.
   5397..5512    +  ncRNA          5S rRNA: Accession: RF00001 - 5S ribosomal RNA
   5516..5602    +  terminator     rrnB T1 terminator: Escherichia coli rrnB; transcription terminator T1 from the E. coli rrnB gene
   5694..5721    +  terminator     rrnB T2 terminator: transcription terminator T2 from the E. coli rrnB gene
   5740..5831    +  promoter       AmpR promoter: bla
   5832..6692    +  CDS            AmpR: β-lactamase; bla; confers resistance to ampicillin, carbenicillin, and related antibiotics
