[The description below was written by a language model from this plasmid's Addgene catalogue record and pLannotate feature annotations shown in this document.]
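Description:
pProEx-Htb-cytATL2(R323Q)-6Gly-sfGFP is a bacterial expression plasmid of about 6.9 kb, built on the commercial pProEx-Htb backbone, for producing and purifying a fluorescently tagged atlastin fragment in E. coli. It replicates from a ColE1/pMB1-type origin, also carries an f1 phage origin, and is selected with ampicillin through the β-lactamase gene. The backbone supplies its own lac repressor, expressed from the lacIq promoter. This keeps the trc promoter and its lac operator repressed until expression is induced with IPTG. The rrnB T1 and T2 terminators, preceded by a 5S rRNA segment, end transcription downstream of the insert.

The open reading frame starts with a vector-encoded N-terminal histidine tag followed by a TEV protease site, so the tag can be used for affinity purification and then cleaved off. Next comes the cytosolic fragment of Xenopus laevis atlastin, codon-optimised for E. coli and cloned between BamHI and NotI. The annotation software matched this region to mouse Atl2 by homology. A short segment that is spuriously annotated as a chicken β-actin promoter fragment lies between atlastin and the reporter, and it most likely corresponds to the six-glycine linker named in the plasmid title. Superfolder GFP is fused at the C terminus.

The insert carries an arginine-to-glutamine substitution described as an inactive mutant. The record is inconsistent about its position, giving R323Q in the plasmid name but R232Q in the insert and mutation fields. The associated work concerns how atlastin, a membrane-fusing GTPase, cooperates with other ER-shaping proteins to form tubular ER networks. The inactive fragment would plausibly serve as a control there, although the record does not say so.
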