Addgene plasmid #124066: pProEx-Htb-cytATL2(R323Q)-6Gly-sfGFP
Purpose: E. coli. exp. and purif. of X. laevis cytATL-R232Q fragment fused to GFP in c-terminus.
Depositing lab: Tom Rapoport. Depositing organization: Harvard Medical School. Publication: Cooperation of the ER-shaping proteins atlastin, lunapark, and reticulons to generate a tubular membrane network. Wang S, Tukachinsky H, Romano FB, Rapoport TA. Elife. 2016 Sep 13;5. pii: e18605. doi: 10.7554/eLife.18605. PubMed 27619977.
Backbone
  Vector backbone: pProEx-Htb
  Backbone manufacturer: Life Technologies
  Vector type: Bacterial Expression
Growth in bacteria
  Bacterial resistance: Ampicillin, 100 μg/mL
  Growth temperature: 37°C
  Growth strain: DH5alpha
  Copy number: Unknown
Gene/Insert
  Gene/Insert name: cytATL-R232Q-sfGFP (alt names: X. laevis cytosolic Atlastin Fragment R232Q inactive mutant; Codon Optimized for E. Coli expression.)
  Species: X. laevis (frog)
  Mutation: R232Q
  Promoter: trc
  Tag / fusion protein: sfGFP (C terminal on insert)
  Cloning method: Restriction Enzyme; 5′ cloning site BamHI (unknown if destroyed); 3′ cloning site NotI (unknown if destroyed)
  Sequencing primers: 5′ M13_pUC_Rev_primer; 3′ pBAD_Rev_primer
Terms and licenses: Academic/Nonprofit Terms; Industry Terms: Not Available to Industry
How to cite: pProEx-Htb-cytATL2(R323Q)-6Gly-sfGFP was a gift from Tom Rapoport (Addgene plasmid # 124066 ; http://n2t.net/addgene:124066 ; RRID:Addgene_124066)
